>Addgene plasmid #72246 | pJK501 | depositor full sequence | sequence record 139355 | Full plasmid sequence
TGGCGAATGGG
[124 nt withheld, positions 12-135]
C
[91 nt withheld, positions 137-227]
A
[49 nt withheld, positions 229-277]
CCTTTGACGTTGGAGTCCACGTTCTTT
[37 nt withheld, positions 305-341]
ACCCTATCTCGGTCTATTCTTTTGATTTATAAGGGATTTTGCCGATTTCGGCCTATTGGTTAAAAAATGA
GCTGATTTAACAAAAATTTAACGCGAATTTTAACAAAATATTAACGTTTACAATTTCAGGTGGCACTTTT
CGGGGAAATGTGCGCGGAACCCCTATTTGTTTATTTTTCTAAATACATTCAAATATGTATCCGCTCATGA
GACAATAACCCTGATAAATGCTTCAATAATATTGAAAAAGGAAGAGTATGAGTATTCAACATTTCCGTGT
CGCCCTTATTCCCTTTTTTGCGGCATTTTGCCTTCCTGTTTTTGCTCACCCAGAAACGCTGGTGAAAGTA
AAAGATGCTGAAGATCAGTTGGGTGCACGAGTGGGTTACATCGAACTGGATCTCAACAGCGGTAAGATCC
TTGAGAGTTTTCGCCCCGAAGAACGTTTTCCAATGATGAGCACTTTTAAAGTTCTGCTATGTGGCGCGGT
ATTATCCCGTATTGACGCCGGGCAAGAGCAACTCGGTCGCCGCATACACTATTCTCAGAATGACTTGGTT
GAGTACTCACCAGTCACAGAAAAGCATCTTACGGATGGCATGACAGTAAGAGAATTATGCAGTGCTGCCA
TAACCATGAGTGATAACACTGCGGCCAACTTACTTCTGACAACGATCGGAGGACCGAAGGAGCTAACCGC
TTTTTTGCACAACATGGGGGATCATGTAACTCGCCTTGATCGTTGGGAACCGGAGCTGAATGAAGCCATA
CCAAACGACGAGCGTGACACCACGATGCCTGCAGCAATGGCAACAACGTTGCGCAAACTATTAACTGGCG
AACTACTTACTCTAGCTTCCCGGCAACAATTAATAGACTGGATGGAGGCGGATAAAGTTGCAGGACCACT
TCTGCGCTCGGCCCTTCCGGCTGGCTGGTTTATTGCTGATAAATCTGGAGCCGGTGAGCGTGGGTCTCGC
GGTATCATTGCAGCACTGGGGCCAGATGGTAAGCCCTCCCGTATCGTAGTTATCTACACGACGGGGAGTC
AGGCAACTATGGATGAACGAAATAGACAGATCGCTGAGATAGGTGCCTCACTGATTAAGCATTGGTAACT
GTCAGACCAAGTTTACTCATATATACTTTAGATTGATTTAAAACTTCATTTTTAATTTAAAAGGATCTAG
GTGAAGATCCTTTTTGATAATCTCATGACCAAAATCCCTTAACGTGAGTTTTCGTTCCACTGAGCGTCAG
ACCCCGTAGAAAAGATCAAAGGATCTTCTTGAGATCCTTTTTTTCTGCGCGTAATCTGCTGCTTGCAAAC
AAAAAAACCACCGCTACCAGCGGTGGTTTGTTTGCCGGATCAAGAGCTACCAACTCTTTTTCCGAAGGTA
ACTGGCTTCAGCAGAGCGCAGATACCAAATACTGTCCTTCTAGTGTAGCCGTAGTTAGGCCACCACTTCA
AGAACTCTGTAGCACCGCCTACATACCTCGCTCTGCTAATCCTGTTACCAGTGGCTGCTGCCAGTGGCGA
TAAGTCGTGTCTTACCGGGTTGGACTCAAGACGATAGTTACCGGATAAGGCGCAGCGGTCGGGCTGAACG
GGGGGTTCGTGCACACAGCCCAGCTTGGAGCGAACGACCTACACCGAACTGAGATACCTACAGCGTGAGC
TATGAGAAAGCGCCACGCTTCCCGAAGGGAGAAAGGCGGACAGGTATCCGGTAAGCGGCAGGGTCGGAAC
AGGAGAGCGCACGAGGGAGCTTCCAGGGGGAAACGCCTGGTATCTTTATAGTCCTGTCGGGTTTCGCCAC
CTCTGACTTGAGCGTCGATTTTTGTGATGCTCGTCAGGGGGGCGGAGCCTATGGAAAAACGCCAGCAACG
CGGCCTTTTTACGGTTCCTGGCCTTTTGCTGGCCTTTTGCTCACATGTTCTTTCCTGCGTTATCCCCTGA
TTCTGTGGATAACCGTATTACCGCCTTTGAGTGAGCTGATACCGCTCGCCGCAGCCGAACGACCGAGCGC
AGCGAGTCAGTGAGCGAGGAAGCGGAAGAGCGCCTGATGCGGTATTTTCTCCTTACGCATCTGTGCGGTA
TTTCACACCGCATATATGGTGCACTCTCAGTACAATCTGCTCTGATGCCGCATAGTTAAGCCAGTATACA
CTCCGCTATCGCTACGTGACTGGGTCATGGCTGCGCCCCGACACCCGCCAACACCCGCTGACGCGCCCTG
ACGGGCTTGTCTGCTCCCGGCATCCGCTTACAGACAAGCTGTGACCGTCTCCGGGAGCTGCATGTGTCAG
AGGTTTTCACCGTCATCACCGAAACGCGCGAGGCAGCTGCGGTAAAGCTCATCAGCGTGGTCGTGAAGCG
ATTCACAGATGTCTGCCTGTTCATCCGCGTCCAGCTCGTTGAGTTTCTCCAGAAGCGTTAATGTCTGGCT
TCTGATAAAGCGGGCCATGTTAAGGGCGGTTTTTTCCTGTTTGGTCACTGATGCCTCCGTGTAAGGGGGA
TTTCTGTTCATGGGGGTAATGATACCGATGAAACGAGAGAGGATGCTCACGATACGGGTTACTGATGATG
AACATGCCCGGTTACTGGAACGTTGTGAGGGTAAACAACTGGCGGTATGGATGCGGCGGGACCAGAGAAA
AATCACTCAGGGTCAATGCCAGCGCTTCGTTAATACAGATGTAGGTGTTCCACAGGGTAGCCAGCAGCAT
CCTGCGATGCAGATCCGGAACATAATGGTGCAGGGCGCTGACTTCCGCGTTTCCAGACTTTACGAAACAC
GGAAACCGAAGACCATTCATGTTGTTGCTCAGGTCGCAGACGTTTTGCAGCAGCAGTCGCTTCACGTTCG
CTCGCGTATCGGTGATTCATTCTGCTAACCAGTAAGGCAACCCCGCCAGCCTAGCCGGGTCCTCAACGAC
AGGAGCACGATCATGCGCACCCGTGGCCAGGACCCAACGCTGCCCGAGATCTCGATCCCGCGAAATTAAT
ACGACTCACTATAGGGAGACCACAACGGTTTCCCTCTAGAAATAATTTTGTTTAACTTTAAGAAGGAGAT
ATACATATGTCTTCCCGCAATAATCCGGCGCGTGTCGCCATTGTGATGGGGTCCAAAAGCGACTGGGCTA
CCATGCAGTTCGCCGCCGAAATCTTCGAAATCCTGAATGTCCCGCACCACGTTGAAGTGGTTTCTGCTCA
CCGCACCCCCGATAAACTGTTCAGCTTCGCCGAAAGCGCCGAAGAGAACGGTTATCAGGTGATTATTGCG
GGCGCAGGCGGCGCAGCGCATCTGCCAGGCATGATTGCCGCCAAAACGCTGGTGCCGGTGCTGGGCGTGC
CAGTACAGAGCGCCGCACTGAGCGGTGTCGATAGCCTCTACTCCATCGTACAAATGCCGCGCGGCATTCC
GGTGGGTACGCTGGCGATTGGTAAAGCTGGCGCGGCAAACGCGGCGTTACTGGCAGCACAAATTCTTGCG
ACTCATGATAAAGAACTGCACCAGCGTCTGAATGACTTTCGCAAAGCCCAGACCGACGAAGTGCTGGAAA
ACCCGGACCCGCGAGGTGCGGCATGAAACAGGTTTGCGTCCTCGGTAACGGGCAGTTAGGCCGTATGCTG
CGTCAGGCAGGCGAACCGTTAGGCATTGCTGTCTGGCCAGTCGGGCTGGACGCTGAACCGGCGGCGGTGC
CTTTTCAACAAAGCGTGATTACCGCTGAGATAGAACGCTGGCCGGAAACCGCATTAACCCGCGAGCTGGC
GCGCCATCCGGCCTTTGTGAACCGCGATGTGTTCCCGATTATTGCTGACCGTCTGACTCAGAAGCAGCTT
TTCGATAAGCTCCACCTGCCGACTGCACCGTGGCAGTTACTTGCCGAACGCAGCGAGTGGCCTGCGGTGT
TTGATCGTTTAGGTGAGCTGGCGATTGTTAAGCGTCGCACTGGTGGTTATGACGGTCGCGGTCAATGGCG
TTTACGCGCAAATGAAACCGAACAGTTACCGGCAGAGTGTTACGGCGAATGTATTGTCGAGCAGGGCATT
AACTTCTCTGGTGAAGTGTCGCTGGTTGGCGCGCGCGGCTTTGATGGCAGCACCGTGTTTTATCCGCTGA
CGCATAACCTGCATCAGGACGGTATTTTGCGCACCAGCGTCGCTTTTCCGCAGGCCAACGCACAGCAGCA
GGCGCGAGCCGAAGAGATGCTGTCGGCGATTATGCAGGAGCTGGGCTATGTGGGCGTGATGGCGATGGAG
TGTTTTGTCACCCCGCAAGGTCTGTTGATCAACGAACTGGCACCGCGTGTGCATAACAGCGGTCACTGGA
CACAAAACGGTGCCAGCATCAGCCAGTTTGAGCTGCATCTGCGGGCGATTACCGATCTGCCGTTACCGCA
ACCAGTGGTGAATAATCCGTCGGTGATGATCAATCTGATTGGTAGCGATGTGAATTATGACTGGCTGAAA
CTGCCGCTGGTGCATCTGCACTGGTACGACAAAGAAGTCCGTCCGGGGCGTAAAGTGGGGCATCTGAATT
TGACCGACAGCGACACATCGCGTCTGACTGCGACGCTGGAAGCCTTAATCCCGCTGCTGCCGCCGGAATA
TGCCAGCGGCGTGATTTGGGCGCAGAGTAAGTTCGGTTAACTGCAGGCATGCAAGCTTGCGGCCGCACTC
GAGCACCACCACCACCACCACTGAGATCCGGCTGCTAACAAAGCCCGAAAGGAAGCTGAGTTGGCTGCTG
CCACCGCTGAGCAATAACTAGCATAACCCCTTGGGGCCTCTAAACGGGTCTTGAGGGGTTTTTTGCTGAA
AGGAGGAACTATATCCGGAT
Features (pLannotate 1.2.2; 15 found; start..end, strand, type, name):
     12..467     +  rep_origin     f1 ori (sequence partly withheld): f1 bacteriophage origin of replication; arrow indicates direction of (+) strand synthesis
    494..598     +  promoter       AmpR promoter: bla
    599..1459    +  CDS            AmpR: β-lactamase; bla; confers resistance to ampicillin, carbenicillin, and related antibiotics
   1630..2218    +  rep_origin     ori: high-copy-number ColE1/pMB1/pBR322/pUC origin of replication
   2404..2546    -  misc_feature   bom: basis of mobility region from pBR322
   2648..2839    -  CDS            rop: Rop protein, which maintains plasmids at low copy number; rop
   2856..3236    +  CDS            YPB1_ECOLX: Protein predicted: Swiss-Prot protein existence level 4. From Escherichia coli.
   3348..3366    +  promoter       T7 promoter: promoter for bacteriophage T7 RNA polymerase
   3398..3420    +  RBS            RBS: efficient ribosome binding site from bacteriophage T7 gene 10 (Olins and Rangwala, 1989)
   3428..3934    +  CDS            purE: PURE_ECOLI - Experimental evidence at protein level: Swiss-Prot protein existence level 1. Catalyzes the conversion of N5-carboxyaminoimidazole ribonucleotide (N5-CAIR) to 4-carboxy-5-aminoimidazole ribonucleotide (CAIR). From Escherichia coli (strain K12).
   3934..4998    +  CDS            purK: PURK_ECOLI - Experimental evidence at protein level: Swiss-Prot protein existence level 1. Catalyzes the ATP-dependent conversion of 5-aminoimidazole ribonucleotide (AIR) and HCO(3)(-) to N5-carboxyaminoimidazole ribonucleotide (N5-CAIR). From Escherichia coli (strain K12).
   5002..5019    +  misc_feature   MCS (fragment): pUC18/19 multiple cloning site
   5035..5052    +  CDS            9xHis (fragment): 9xHis affinity tag
   5062..5111    +  CDS            SET1 (fragment): solubility-enhancement tag derived from T7 phage gene 10B
   5119..5166    +  terminator     T7 terminator: transcription terminator for bacteriophage T7 RNA polymerase
