[The description below was written by a language model from this plasmid's Addgene catalogue record and pLannotate feature annotations shown in this document.]
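Description:
pJK501 is a bacterial expression plasmid built on the pET23a backbone (5,191 bp in total) that carries the adjacent purE and purK genes from Escherichia coli K-12 MG1655. It is maintained in E. coli through a ColE1/pMB1-type origin and selected with ampicillin via the β-lactamase gene. The feature table also shows an f1 phage origin, the pBR322 bom region and a rop annotation. The catalogue nonetheless lists the plasmid as high copy.

The insert sits between NdeI and HindIII sites, downstream of the T7 promoter and the T7 gene 10 ribosome binding site, so expression depends on a host that supplies T7 RNA polymerase. The first reading frame encodes N5-carboxyaminoimidazole ribonucleotide mutase (PurE) with tryptophan-151 replaced by phenylalanine. The second encodes N5-carboxyaminoimidazole ribonucleotide synthetase (PurK). The annotated purK coding region begins at the last base of purE, retaining the native operon arrangement. The record accordingly lists the purK promoter as "endogenous", and transcription of both genes ends at the T7 terminator. PurK also carries a glutamine-to-arginine substitution inherited from cloning of the parental plasmid pNC2, but the record gives its position inconsistently, as residue 206 in one field and 205 in the depositor comment. A His-tag fragment from the vector is annotated downstream of purK, separated from the end of the coding sequence. The record does not say that either protein is tagged.

PurK and PurE catalyse consecutive steps of purine biosynthesis, converting AIR to N5-CAIR and then to CAIR. The plasmid is intended for producing the W151F PurE variant together with PurK, though the record does not describe the specific studies for which the mutant was made.
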