Addgene plasmid #72246: pJK501
Purpose: Produces E. coli N5-carboxyaminoimidazole ribonucleotide mutase, Trp151>Phe mutant (EcPurE1-W151F), and N5-carboxyaminoimidazole ribonucleotide synthetase (EcPurK)
Depositing lab: T. J. Kappock. Depositing organization: Purdue University.
Backbone
  Vector backbone: pET23a
  Backbone size w/o insert (bp): 3666
  Total vector size (bp): 5191
  Vector type: Bacterial Expression
Growth in bacteria
  Bacterial resistance: Ampicillin, 100 μg/mL
  Growth temperature: 37°C
  Growth strain: DH5alpha
  Copy number: High Copy
Gene/Insert 1
  Gene/Insert name: N5-carboxyaminoimidazole ribonucleotide mutase (alt names: purE; JW0512; b0523)
  Species: Escherichia coli str. K-12 substr. MG1655
  Mutation: changes tryptophan-151 to phenylalanine.
  GenBank ID: NP_415056.1
  Promoter: T7
  Cloning method: Restriction Enzyme; 5′ cloning site NdeI (not destroyed); 3′ cloning site n/a (unknown if destroyed)
  Sequencing primers: 5′ T7 promoter; 3′ n/a
Gene/Insert 2
  Gene/Insert name: N5-carboxyaminoimidazole ribonucleotide synthetase (alt names: purK; JW0511; b0522)
  Species: Escherichia coli str. K-12 substr. MG1655
  Mutation: Gln206 to Arg
  GenBank ID: NP_415055.1
  Promoter: endogenous
  Cloning method: Restriction Enzyme; 5′ cloning site n/a (unknown if destroyed); 3′ cloning site HindIII (not destroyed)
  Sequencing primers: 5′ n/a; 3′ T7 terminator
Terms and licenses: Academic/Nonprofit Terms; Industry Terms: Not Available to Industry
Depositor comments: This plasmid encodes purK with a glutamine-205 to arginine mutant introduced during the cloning of parental plasmid pNC2 (Addgene Plasmid #72438)
How to cite: pJK501 was a gift from T. J. Kappock (Addgene plasmid # 72246 ; http://n2t.net/addgene:72246 ; RRID:Addgene_72246)
