>Addgene plasmid #72246 | pJK501 | addgene partial sequence | sequence record 139352 | T7 5'-TAATACGACTCACTATAGGG-3'
TTTTGTTTAACTTTAAGAAGGAGATATACATATGTCTTCCCGCAATAATCCGGCGCGTGTCGCCATTGTG
ATGGGGTCCAAAAGCGACTGGGCTACCATGCAGTTCGCCGCCGAAATCTTCGAAATCCTGAATGTCCCGC
ACCACGTTGAAGTGGTTTCTGCTCACCGCACCCCCGATAAACTGTTCAGCTTCGCCGAAAGCGCCGAAGA
GAACGGTTATCAGGTGATTATTGCGGGCGCAGGCGGCGCAGCGCATCTGCCAGGCATGATTGCCGCCAAA
ACGCTGGTGCCGGTGCTGGGCGTGCCAGTACAGAGCGCCGCACTGAGCGGTGTCGATAGCCTCTACTCCA
TCGTACAAATGCCGCGCGGCATTCCGGTGGGTACGCTGGCGATTGGTAAAGCTGGCGCGGCAAACGCGGC
GTTACTGGCAGCACAAATTCTTGCGACTCATGATAAAGAACTGCACCAGCGTCTGAATGACTTTCGCAAA
GCCCAGACCGACGAAGTGCTGGAAAACCCGGACCCGCGAGGTGCGGCATGAAACAGGTTTGCGTCCTCGG
TAACGGGCAGTTAGGCCGTATGCTGCGTCAGGCAGGCGAACCGTTAGGCATTGCTGTCTGGCCAGTCGGG
CTGGACGCTGAACCGGCGGCGGTGCCTTTTCAACAAAGCGTGATTACCGCTGAGATAGAACGCTGGCCGG
AAACCGCATTAACCCGCGAGCTGGCGCGCCATCCGGCCTTTGTGAACCGCGATGTGTTCCCGATTATTGC
TGACCGTCTGACTCAGAAGCAGCTTTTCGATAAGCTCCACCTGCCGACTGCACCGTGGCAGTTACTTGCC
GAACGCAGCGAGTGGCCTGCGGTGTTTGATCGTTTAGGTGAGCTGGCGATTGTTAAGCGTCGCACTGGTG
GTTATGACGGTCGCGGTCAATGGCGTTTACGCGCAAATGAAACCGAACAGTTACCGGCAGAGTGTTACGG
CGAATGTATTGTCGAGCAGGGCATTAACTTCTCTGGTGAAGTGTCGCTGGTTGGCGCGCGCGGCTTTGAT
GGCAGCACCGTGTTTTATCCGCTGA
