>Addgene plasmid #72246 | pJK501 | addgene partial sequence | sequence record 139354 | T7term 5'-GCTAGTTATTGCTCAGCGG-3'
TTTCGGGCTTTGTTAGCAGCCGGATCTCAGTGGTGGTGGTGGTGGTGCTCGAGTGCGGCCGCAAGCTTGC
ATGCCTGCAGTTAACCGAACTTACTCTGCGCCCAAATCACGCCGCTGGCATATTCCGGCGGCAGCAGCGG
GATTAAGGCTTCCAGCGTCGCAGTCAGACGCGATGTGTCGCTGTCGGTCAAATTCAGATGCCCCACTTTA
CGCCCCGGACGGACTTCTTTGTCGTACCAGTGCAGATGCACCAGCGGCAGTTTCAGCCAGTCATAATTCA
CATCGCTACCAATCAGATTGATCATCACCGACGGATTATTCACCACTGGTTGCGGTAACGGCAGATCGGT
AATCGCCCGCAGATGCAGCTCAAACTGGCTGATGCTGGCACCGTTTTGTGTCCAGTGACCGCTGTTATGC
ACACGCGGTGCCAGTTCGTTGATCAACAGACCTTGCGGGGTGACAAAACACTCCATCGCCATCACGCCCA
CATAGCCCAGCTCCTGCATAATCGCCGACAGCATCTCTTCGGCTCGCGCCTGCTGCTGTGCGTTGGCCTG
CGGAAAAGCGACGCTGGTGCGCAAAATACCGTCCTGATGCAGGTTATGCGTCAGCGGATAAAACACGGTG
CTGCCATCAAAGCCGCGCGCGCCAACCAGCGACACTTCACCAGAGAAGTTAATGCCCTGCTCGACAATAC
ATTCGCCGTAACACTCTGCCGGTAACTGTTCGGTTTCATTTGCGCGTAAACGCCATTGACCGCGACCGTC
ATAACCACCAGTGCGACGCTTAACAATCGCCAGCTCACCTAAACGATCAAACACCGCAGGCCACTCGCTG
CGTTCGGCAAGTAACTGCCACGGTGCAGTCGGCAGGTGGAGCTTATCGAAAAGCTGCTTCTGAGTCAGAC
GGTCAGCAATAATCGGGAACACATCGCGGTTCACAAAGGCCGGATGGCGCGCCAGCTCGCGGGTTAATGC
GGTTTCCGGCCAGCGTTCTATCTCAGCGGTAATCACGCTTTGTTGAAAAGGCACCGCCGCCGGTTCAGCG
TCCAGCCCGACTGGCCAGACAGCAATGCCTAACGGTTCGCCTGCCTG
